Addgene plasmid #222076: pVP073
Purpose: (Empty Backbone) eforRED visually marked spectinomycin-resistant pVS1 plasmid backbone containing the sacB eviction marker and an excisable ccdb/CmR cassette flanked by EcoRV-HindIII restriction sites.
Depositing lab: Wayne Parrott. Depositing organization: University of Georgia. Publication: Single component CRISPR-mediated base-editors for Agrobacterium and their use to develop an improved suite of strains. Pennetti VJ, LaFayette PR, Parrott WA. Biodes Res. 2025 Feb 27;7(1):100001. doi: 10.1016/j.bidere.2025.100001. eCollection 2025 Mar. PubMed 41415724.
Backbone
  Vector backbone: pGGP-AG
  Vector type: Chromoprotein-marked pVS1 backbone
Growth in bacteria
  Bacterial resistance: Chloramphenicol and Spectinomycin, 25 & 50 μg/mL
  Growth temperature: 37°C
  Growth strain: ccdB Survival
  Copy number: High Copy
Gene/Insert
  Gene/Insert name: None
Resource information
  A portion of this plasmid was derived from a plasmid made by: eforRed was synthesized.
Terms and licenses: Academic/Nonprofit Terms; Industry Terms
Depositor comments: Please visit https://doi.org/10.1101/2024.08.04.606528 for bioRxiv preprint.
How to cite: pVP073 was a gift from Wayne Parrott (Addgene plasmid # 222076 ; http://n2t.net/addgene:222076 ; RRID:Addgene_222076)
