[The description below was written by a language model from this plasmid's Addgene catalogue record and pLannotate feature annotations shown in this document.]
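Description:
pVP073 is an empty cloning backbone built on pGGP-AG, designed as a broad-host-range shuttle plasmid that can be handled in E. coli and maintained in Agrobacterium. Its 9.5 kb sequence carries two replication systems: a high-copy ColE1/pUC-type origin (with the pBR322 bom mobilisation region and a remnant of rop) for propagation in E. coli, and the pVS1 module (oriV, RepA and the StaA stability protein) that supports replication and stable inheritance in Agrobacterium and related bacteria. Backbone selection is by spectinomycin through an aadA (SmR) gene, which sits downstream of a class 1 integron Pc promoter fragment and a short gentamicin-resistance gene remnant.

The cloning site is occupied by a ccdB/chloramphenicol-resistance cassette, annotated with lac UV5 and cat promoter elements and a ccdA fragment, and flanked according to the record by EcoRV and HindIII sites. Because CcdB poisons gyrase in ordinary strains, the empty vector is kept in a ccdB-tolerant host under chloramphenicol plus spectinomycin. Replacing the cassette with an insert removes both the toxin and CmR, giving counterselection against uncut backbone. Next to it, a J23119-type constitutive promoter drives the synthesized eforRED chromoprotein (annotated eforCP), ending in the rrnB T1 terminator, so plasmid-bearing colonies are visibly coloured. A sacB gene with its native promoter/control region confers sucrose sensitivity, serving as an eviction marker to select cells that have lost the plasmid. The associated publication concerns CRISPR base editors for Agrobacterium strain improvement, which suggests use as a carrier for editing cargo that can be tracked by colour and then cured, although the record does not say so directly.
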