Features (pLannotate 1.2.2; 19 found; start..end, strand, type, name):
   1007..1594    +  rep_origin     ori: high-copy-number ColE1/pMB1/pBR322/pUC origin of replication
   1780..1920    -  misc_feature   bom: basis of mobility region from pBR322
   2022..2061    -  CDS            rop (fragment): Rop protein, which maintains plasmids at low copy number; rop
   2264..2458    -  rep_origin     pVS1 oriV: origin of replication for the Pseudomonas plasmid pVS1 (Heeb et al., 2000)
   2524..3597    -  CDS            pVS1 RepA: replication protein from the Pseudomonas plasmid pVS1 (Heeb et al., 2000)
   4026..4655    -  CDS            pVS1 StaA: stability protein from the Pseudomonas plasmid pVS1 (Heeb et al., 2000)
   5045..5069    +  promoter       J23119(SpeI) promoter (fragment): bacterial promoter (Registry of Standard Biological Parts BBa J23119) modified to end with an SpeI site
   5110..5790    +  CDS            eforCP: eforCP is a basic (constitutively fluorescent) red fluorescent protein published in 2008, derived from Echinopora forskaliana.
   5809..5855    +  terminator     rrnB T1 terminator: transcription terminator T1 from the E. coli rrnB gene
   5874..6176    -  CDS            ccdB: CCDB_ECOLI - Also known as G, letB, letD. Experimental evidence at protein level: Swiss-Prot protein existence level 1. Toxic component of a type II toxin-antitoxin (TA) system, functioning in plasmid maintainence. Responsible for the post- segregational killing (PSK) of plasmid-free cells, also referred to as a plasmid addiction system. Half-life of over 2 hours. Cell killing by CcdB is accompanied by filamentation, defects in chromosome and plasmid segregation, defects in cell division, formation of anucleate cells, decreased DNA synthesis and plasmid loss. Interferes with the activity of DN
   6181..6339    -  CDS            ccdA (fragment): CCDA_ECO57 - Also known as H, letA. Experimental evidence at protein level: Swiss-Prot protein existence level 1. Antitoxin component of a type II toxin-antitoxin (TA) system which inhibits the post-segregational killing (PSK) of plasmid-free cells, also referred to as a plasmid addiction system. Binds to and blocks the activity of CcdB; will also remove bound CcdB protein from the CcdB-GyrA complex by forming a CcdA-CcdB complex, a process termed rejuvenation. Functions as a transcriptional corepressor for the ccdAB operon, repression also requires CcdB (By similarity). From Escherichia coli
   6496..7177    -  CDS            CmR (fragment): chloramphenicol acetyltransferase confers resistance to chloramphenicol
   7178..7207    -  promoter       cat promoter (fragment): promoter of the E. coli cat gene encoding chloramphenicol acetyltransferase
   7231..7261    -  promoter       lac UV5 promoter: E. coli lac promoter with an "up" mutation
   7296..7741    +  promoter       sacB promoter: sacR; sacB promoter and control region
   7742..9160    +  CDS            sacB: SACB_BACSU - Experimental evidence at protein level: Swiss-Prot protein existence level 1. From Bacillus subtilis (strain 168).
   9216..9239    +  promoter       Pc promoter (fragment): intI1 (promoter lies within the coding sequence); class 1 integron promoter
   9415..9471    +  CDS            GmR (fragment): gentamycin acetyltransferase; aacC1; confers resistance to gentamycin
   9482..761     +  CDS            SmR (fragment) (across the origin): aminoglycoside adenylyltransferase (Murphy, 1985); aadA; confers resistance to spectinomycin and streptomycin
>Addgene plasmid #222076 | pVP073 | addgene full sequence | sequence record 440974 | Addgene NGS Result
CTCAACTATCAGAGGTAGTTGGCGTCATCGAGCGCCATCTCGAACCGACGTTGCTGGCCGTACATTTGTA
CGGCTCCGCAGTGGATGGCGGCCTGAAGCCACACAGTGATATTGATTTGCTGGTTACGGTGACCGTAAGG
CTTGATGAAACAACGCGGCGAGCTTTGATCAACGACCTTTTGGAAACTTCGGCTTCCCCTGGAGAGAGCG
AGATTCTCCGCGCTGTAGAAGTCACCATTGTTGTGCACGACGACATCATTCCGTGGCGTTATCCAGCTAA
GCGCGAACTGCAATTTGGAGAATGGCAGCGCAATGACATTCTTGCAGGTATCTTCGAGCCAGCCACGATC
GACATTGATCTGGCTATCTTGCTGACAAAAGCAAGAGAACATAGCGTTGCCTTGGTAGGTCCAGCGGCGG
AGGAACTCTTTGATCCGGTTCCTGAACAGGATCTATTTGAGGCGCTAAATGAAACCTTAACGCTATGGAA
CTCGCCGCCCGACTGGGCTGGCGATGAGCGAAATGTAGTGCTTACGTTGTCCCGCATTTGGTACAGCGCA
GTAACCGGCAAAATCGCGCCGAAGGATGTCGCTGCCGACTGGGCAATGGAGCGCCTGCCGGCCCAGTATC
AGCCCGTCATACTTGAAGCTAGACAGGCTTATCTTGGACAAGAAGAAGATCGCTTGGCCTCGCGCGCAGA
TCAGTTGGAAGAATTTGTCCACTACGTGAAAGGCGAGATCACCAAGGTAGTCGGCAAATAATGTCTAGCT
AGAAATTCGTTCAAGCCGACGCCGCTTCGCGGCGCGGCTTAACTCAAGCGTTAGATGCACTAAGCACATA
ATTGCTCACAGCCAAACTATCAGGTCAAGTCTGCTTTTATTATTTTTAAGCGTGCATAATAAGCCCTACA
CAAATTGGGAGATATATCATGCATGACCAAAATCCCTTAACGTGAGTTTTCGTTCCACTGAGCGTCAGAC
CCCGTAGAAAAGATCAAAGGATCTTCTTGAGATCCTTTTTTTCTGCGCGTAATCTGCTGCTTGCAAACAA
AAAACCACCGCTACCAGCGGTGGTTTGTTTGCCGGATCAAGAGCTACCAACTCTTTTTCCGAAGGTAACT
GGCTTCAGCAGAGCGCAGATACCAAATACTGTCCTTCTAGTGTAGCCGTAGTTAGGCCACCACTTCAAGA
ACTCTGTAGCACCGCCTACATACCTCGCTCTGCTAATCCTGTTACCAGTGGCTGCTGCCAGTGGCGATAA
GTCGTGTCTTACCGGGTTGGACTCAAGACGATAGTTACCGGATAAGGCGCAGCGGTCGGGCTGAACGGGG
GGTTCGTGCACACAGCCCAGCTTGGAGCGAACGACCTACACCGAACTGAGATACCTACAGCGTGAGCTAT
GAGAAAGCGCCACGCTTCCCGAAGGGAGAAAGGCGGACAGGTATCCGGTAAGCGGCAGGGTCGGAACAGG
AGAGCGCACGAGGGAGCTTCCAGGGGGAAACGCCTGGTATCTTTATAGTCCTGTCGGGTTTCGCCACCTC
TGACTTGAGCGTCGATTTTTGTGATGCTCGTCAGGGGGGCGGAGCCTATGGAAAAACGCCAGCAACGCGG
CCTTTTTACGGTTCCTGGCCTTTTGCTGGCCTTTTGCTCACATGTTCTTTCCTGCGTTATCCCCTGATTC
TGTGGATAACCGTATTACCGCCTTTGAGTGAGCTGATACCGCTCGCCGCAGCCGAACGACCGAGCGCAGC
GAGTCAGTGAGCGAGGAAGCGGAAGAGCGCCTGATGCGGTATTTTCTCCTTACGCATCTGTGCGGTATTT
CACACCGCATATGGTGCACTCTCAGTACAATCTGCTCTGATGCCGCATAGTTAAGCCAGTATACACTCCG
CTATCGCTACGTGACTGGGTCATGGCTGCGCCCCGACACCCGCCAACACCCGCTGACGCGCCCTGACGGG
CTTGTCTGCTCCCGGCATCCGCTTACAGACAAGCTGTGACCGGCTCCGGGAGCTGCATGTGTCAGAGGTT
TTCACCGTCATCACCGAAACGCGCGAGGCAGGGTGCCTTGATGTGGGCGCCGGCGGTCGAGTGGCGACGG
CGCGGCTTGTCCGCGCCCTGGTAGATTGCCTGGCCGTAGGCCAGCCATTTTTGAGCGGCCAGCGGCCGCG
ATAGGCCGACGCGAAGCGGCGGGGCGTAGGGAGCGCAGCGACCGAAGGGTAGGCGCTTTTTGCAGCTCTT
CGGCTGTGCGCTGGCCAGACAGTTATGCACAGGCCAGGCGGGTTTTAAGAGTTTTAATAAGTTTTAAAGA
GTTTTAGGCGGAAAAATCGCCTTTTTTCTCTTTTATATCAGTCACTTACATGTGTGACCGGTTCCCAATG
TACGGCTTTGGGTTCCCAATGTACGGGTTCCGGTTCCCAATGTACGGCTTTGGGTTCCCAATGTACGTGC
TATCCACAGGAAAGAGAGCTTTTCGACCTTTTTCCCCTGCTAGGGCAATTTGCCCTAGCATCTGCTCCGT
ACATTAGGAACCGGCGGATGCTTCGCCCTCGATCAGGTTGCGGTAGCGCATGACTAGGATCGGGCCAGCC
TGCCCCGCCTCCTCCTTCAAATCGTACTCCGGCAGGTCATTTGACCCGATCAGCTTGCGCACGGTGAAAC
AGAACTTCTTGAACTCTCCGGCGCTGCCACTGCGTTCGTAGATCGTCTTGAACAACCATCTGGCTTCTGC
CTTGCCTGCGGCGCGGCGTGCCAGGCGGTAGAGAAAACGGCCGATGCCGGGATCGATCAAAAAGTAATCG
GGGTGAACCGTCAGCACGTCCGGGTTCTTGCCTTCTGTGATCTCGCGGTACATCCAATCAGCTAGCTCGA
TCTCGATGTACTCCGGCCGCCCGGTTTCGCTCTTTACGATCTTGTAGCGGCTAATCAAGGCTTCACCCTC
GGATACCGTCACCAGGCGGCCGTTCTTGGCCTTCTTCGTACGCTGCATGGCAACGTGCGTGGTGTTTAAC
CGAATGCAGGTTTCTACCAGGTCGTCTTTCTGCTTTCCGCCATCGGCTCGCCGGCAGAACTTGAGTACGT
CCGCAACGTGTGGACGGAACACGCGGCCGGGCTTGTCTCCCTTCCCTTCCCGGTATCGGTTCATGGATTC
GGTTAGATGGGAAACCGCCATCAGTACCAGGTCGTAATCCCACACACTGGCCATGCCGGCCGGCCCTGCG
GAAACCTCTACGTGCCCGTCTGGAAGCTCGTAGCGGATCACCTCGCCAGCTCGTCGGTCACGCTTCGACA
GACGGAAAACGGCCACGTCCATGATGCTGCGACTATCGCGGGTGCCCACGTCATAGAGCATCGGAACGAA
AAAATCTGGTTGCTCGTCGCCCTTGGGCGGCTTCCTAATCGACGGCGCACCGGCTGCCGGCGGTTGCCGG
GATTCTTTGCGGATTCGATCAGCGGCCGCTTGCCACGATTCACCGGGGCGTGCTTCTGCCTCGATGCGTT
GCCGCTGGGCGGCCTGCGCGGCCTTCAACTTCTCCACCAGGTCATCACCCAGCGCCGCGCCGATTTGTAC
CGGGCCGGATGGTTTGCGACCGCTCACGCCGATTCCTCGGGCTTGGGGGTTCCAGTGCCATTGCAGGGCC
GGCAGACAACCCAGCCGCTTACGCCTGGCCAACCGCCCGTTCCTCCACACATGGGGCATTCCACGGCGTC
GGTGCCTGGTTGTTCTTGATTTTCCATGCCGCCTCCTTTAGCCGCTAAAATTCATCTACTCATTTATTCA
TTTGCTCATTTACTCTGGTAGCTGCGCGATGTATTCAGATAGCAGCTCGGTAATGGTCTTGCCTTGGCGT
ACCGCGTACATCTTCAGCTTGGTGTGATCCTCCGCCGGCAACTGAAAGTTGACCCGCTTCATGGCTGGCG
TGTCTGCCAGGCTGGCCAACGTTGCAGCCTTGCTGCTGCGTGCGCTCGGACGGCCGGCACTTAGCGTGTT
TGTGCTTTTGCTCATTTTCTCTTTACCTCATTAACTCAAATGAGTTTTGATTTAATTTCAGCGGCCAGCG
CCTGGACCTCGCGGGCAGCGTCGCCCTCGGGTTCTGATTCAAGAACGGTTGTGCCGGCGGCGGCAGTGCC
TGGGTAGCTCACGCGCTGCGTGATACGGGACTCAAGAATGGGCAGCTCGTACCCGGCCAGCGCCTCGGCA
ACCTCACCGCCGATGCGCGTGCCTTTGATCGCCCGCGACACGACAAAGGCCGCTTGTAGCCTTCCATCCG
TGACCTCAATGCGCTGCTTAACCAGCTCCACCAGGTCGGCGGTGGCCCATATGTCGTAAGGGCTTGGCTG
CACCGGAATCAGCACGAAGTCGGCTGCCTTGATCGCGGACACAGCCAAGTCCGCCGCCTGGGGCGCTCCG
TCGATCACTACGAAGTCGCGCCGGCCGATGGCCTTCACGTCGCGGTCAATCGTCGGGCGGTCGATGCCGA
CAACGGTTAGCGGTTGATCTTCCCGCACGGCCGCCCAATCGCGGGCACTGCCCTGGGGATCGGAATCGAC
TAACAGAACATCGGCCCCGGCGAGTTGCAGGGCGCGGGCTAGATGGGTTGCGATGGTCGTCTTGCCTGAC
CCGCCTTTCTGGTTAAGTACAGCGATAACCTTCATGCGTTCCCCTTGCGTATTTGTTTATTTACTCATCG
CATCATATACGCAGCGACCGCATGACGCAAGCTGTTTTACTCAAATACACATCACCTTTTTAGACGGCGG
CGCTCGGTTTCTTCAGCGGCCAAGCTGGCCGGCCAGGCCGCCAGCTTGGCATCAGACAAACCGGCCAGGA
TTTCATGCAGCCGCACGGTTGATACGTGCGCGGGCGGCTCGAACACGTACCCGGCCGCGATCATCTCCGC
CTCGATCTCTTCGGTAATGAAAAACGGTTCGTCCTGGCCGTCCTGGTGCGGTTTCATGCTTGTTCCTCTT
GGCGTTCATTCTCGGCGGCCGCCAGGGCGTCGGCCTCGGTCAATGCGTCCTCACGGAAGGCACCGCGCCG
CCTGTTGACGGCTAGCTCAGTCCTAGGTACAGTGCTAGCTACTAGAGATTAAAGAGGAGAAAGAGTCCCA
TGGCCGTCATCAAGCAGATCATGAAGACCAAGCTGCACCTGGAAGGCACCGTCAACGGCCACGACTTCAC
CATCGAAGGCAAGGGCGAAGGCAAGCCGTACGAAGGCCTGCAGCACATGAAGATGACCGTCACCAAGGGC
GCCCCGCTGCCGTTCTCCGTCCACATCCTGACCCCGTCCCACATGTACGGCTCCAAGCCGTTCAACAAGT
ACCCGGCCGACATCCCGGACTACCACAAGCAGTCCTTCCCGGAAGGCATGTCCTGGGAACGCTCCATGAT
CTTCGAAGACGGCGGCGTCTGCACCGCCTCCAACCACTCCTCCATCAACCTGCAGGAAAACTGCTTCATC
TACGACGTCAAGTTCCACGGCGTCAACCTGCCGCCGGACGGCCCGGTCATGCAGAAGACCATCGCCGGCT
GGGAACCGTCCGTCGAAACCCTGTACGTCCGCGACGGCATGCTGAAGTCCGACACCGCCATGGTCTTCAA
GCTGAAGGGCGGCGGCCACCACCGCGTCGACTTCAAGACCACCTACAAGGCCAAGAAGCCGGTCAAGCTG
CCGGAATTCCACTTCGTCGAACACCGCCTGGAACTGACCAAGCACGACAAGGACTTCACCACCTGGGACC
AGCAGGAAGCCGCCGAAGGCCACTTCTCCCCGCTGCCGAAGGCCCTGCCGTAATAGAGCTCAGGACATCA
AATAAAACGAAAGGCTCAGTCGAAAGACTGGGCCTTTCGTTTTATCTGTTGTTTAAGCTTTTATATTCCC
CAGAACATCAGGTTAATGGCGTTTTTGATGTCATTTTCGCGGTGGCTGAGATCAGCCACTTCTTCCCCGA
TAACGGAAACCGGCACACTGGCCATATCGGTGGTCATCATGCGCCAGCTTTCATCCCCGATATGCACCAC
CGGGTAAAGTTCACGGGAGACTTTATCTGACAGCAGACGTGCACTGGCCAGGGGGATCACCATCCGTCGC
CCGGGCGTGTCAATAATATCACTCTGTACATCCACAAACAGACGATAACGGCTCTCTCTTTTATAGGTGT
AAACCTTAAACTGCATTTCACCAGCCCCTGTTCTCGTCAGCAAAAGAGCCGTTCATTTCAATAAACCGGG
CGACCTCAGCCATCCCTTCCTGATTTTCCGCTTTCCAGCGTTCGGCACGCAGACGACGGGCTTCATTCTG
CATGGTTGTGCTTACCAGACCGGAGATATTGACATCATATATGCCTTGAGCAACTGATAGCTGTCGCTGT
CAACTGTCACTGTAATACGCTGCTTCATAGCATACCTCTTTTTGACATACTTCGGGTATACATATCAGTA
TATATTCTTATACCGCAAAAATCAGCGCGCAAATACGCATACTGTTATCTGGCTTTTAGTAAGCCGGATC
CACGCGTTTACGCCCCGCCCTGCCACTCATCGCAGTACTGTTGTAATTCATTAAGCATTCTGCCGACATG
GAAGCCATCACAAACGGCATGATGAACCTGAATCGCCAGCGGCATCAGCACCTTGTCGCCTTGCGTATAA
TATTTGCCCATGGTGAAAACGGGGGCGAAGAAGTTGTCCATATTGGCCACGTTTAAATCAAAACTGGTGA
AACTCACCCAGGGATTGGCTGAGACTAAAAACATATTCTCAATAAACCCTTTAGGGAAATAGGCCAGGTT
TTCACCGTAACACGCCACATCTTGCGAATATATGTGTAGAAACTGCCGGAAATCGTCGTGGTATTCACTC
CAGAGCGATGAAAACGTTTCAGTTTGCTCATGGAAAACGGTGTAACAAGGGTGAACACTATCCCATATCA
CCAGCTCACCGTCTTTCATTGCCATACGGAATTCCGGATGAGCATTCATCAGGCGGGCAAGAATGTGAAT
AAAGGCCGGATAAAACTTGTGCTTATTTTTCTTTACGGTCTTTAAAAAGGCCGTAATATCCAGCTGAACG
GTCTGGTTATAGGTACATTGAGCAACTGACTGAAATGCCTCAAAATGTTCTTTACGATGCCATTGGGATA
TATCAACGGTGGTATATCCAGTGATTTTTTTCTCCATTTTAGCTTCCTTAGCTCCTGAAAATCTCGACGG
ATCCTAACTCAAAATCCACACATTATACGAGCCGGAAGCATAAAGTGTAAAGCCTGGGGTGCCTAATGCG
GCCGATATCCAGGTGCACATATACCTGCCGTTCACTATTATTTAGTGAAATGAGATATTATGATATTTTC
TGAATTGTGATTAAAAAGGCAACTTTATGCCCATGCAACAGAAACTATAAAAAATACAGAGAATGAAAAG
AAACAGATAGATTTTTTAGTTCTTTAGGCCCGTAGTCTGCAAATCCTTTTATGATTTTCTATCAAACAAA
AGAGGAAAATAGACCAGTTGCAATCCAAACGAGAGTCTAATAGAATGAGGTCGAAAAGTAAATCGCGCGG
GTTTGTTACTGATAAAGCAGGCAAGACCTAAAATGTGTAAAGGGCAAAGTGTATACTTTGGCGTCACCCC
TTACATATTTTAGGTCTTTTTTTATTGTGCGTAACTAACTTGCCATCTTCAAACAGGAGGGCTGGAAGAA
GCAGACCGCTAACACAGTACATAAAAAAGGAGACATGAACGATGAACATCAAAAAGTTTGCAAAACAAGC
AACAGTATTAACCTTTACTACCGCACTGCTGGCAGGAGGCGCAACTCAAGCGTTTGCGAAAGAAACGAAC
CAAAAGCCATATAAGGAAACATACGGCATTTCCCATATTACACGCCATGATATGCTGCAAATCCCTGAAC
AGCAAAAAAATGAAAAATATCAAGTTCCTGAGTTCGATTCGTCCACAATTAAAAATATCTCTTCTGCAAA
AGGCCTGGACGTTTGGGACAGCTGGCCATTACAAAACGCTGACGGCACTGTCGCAAACTATCACGGCTAC
CACATCGTCTTTGCATTAGCCGGAGATCCTAAAAATGCGGATGACACATCGATTTACATGTTCTATCAAA
AAGTCGGCGAAACTTCTATTGACAGCTGGAAAAACGCTGGCCGCGTCTTTAAAGACAGCGACAAATTCGA
TGCAAATGATTCTATCCTAAAAGACCAAACACAAGAATGGTCAGGTTCAGCCACATTTACATCTGACGGA
AAAATCCGTTTATTCTACACTGATTTCTCCGGTAAACATTACGGCAAACAAACACTGACAACTGCACAAG
TTAACGTATCAGCATCAGACAGCTCTTTGAACATCAACGGTGTAGAGGATTATAAATCAATCTTTGACGG
TGACGGAAAAACGTATCAAAATGTACAGCAGTTCATCGATGAAGGCAACTACAGCTCAGGCGACAACCAT
ACGCTGAGAGATCCTCACTACGTAGAAGATAAAGGCCACAAATACTTAGTATTTGAAGCAAACACTGGAA
CTGAAGATGGCTACCAAGGCGAAGAATCTTTATTTAACAAAGCATACTATGGCAAAAGCACATCATTCTT
CCGTCAAGAAAGTCAAAAACTTCTGCAAAGCGATAAAAAACGCACGGCTGAGTTAGCAAACGGCGCTCTC
GGTATGATTGAGCTAAACGATGATTACACACTGAAAAAAGTGATGAAACCGCTGATTGCATCTAACACAG
TAACAGATGAAATTGAACGCGCGAACGTCTTTAAAATGAACGGCAAATGGTACCTGTTCACTGACTCCCG
CGGATCAAAAATGACGATTGACGGCATTACGTCTAACGATATTTACATGCTTGGTTATGTTTCTAATTCT
TTAACTGGCCCATACAAGCCGCTGAACAAAACTGGCCTTGTGTTAAAAATGGATCTTGATCCTAACGATG
TAACCTTTACTTACTCACACTTCGCTGTACCTCAAGCGAAAGGAAACAATGTCGTGATTACAAGCTATAT
GACAAACAGAGGATTCTACGCAGACAAACAATCAACGTTTGCGCCGAGCTTCCTGCTGAACATCAAAGGC
AAGAAAACATCTGTTGTCAAAGACAGCATCCTTGAACAAGGACAATTAACAGTTAACAAATAACACCTGC
AGCTGTATCTAGAATCGCGTATGCGAGTGTGGCACGAACCCAGTGGACATAAGCCTGTTCGGTTCGTAAG
CTGTAATGCAAGTAGCGTATGCGCTCACGCAACTGGTCCAGAACCTTGACCGAACGCAGCGGTGGTAACG
GCGCAGTGGCGGTTTTCATGGCTTGTTATGACTGTTTTTTTGGGGTACAGTCTATGCCTCGGGCATCCAA
GCAGCAAGCGCGTTACGCCGTGGGTCGATGTTTGATGTTATGGAGCAGCAACGATGTTACGCAGCAGGGC
AGTCGCCCTAAAACAAAGTTAAACATCATGGGGGAAGCGGTGATCGCCGAAGTATCGA
